Addgene plasmid #8522: HOXB2 (human) HIS-tag pET
Depositing lab: Corey Largman. Depositing organization: San Francisco VA Health Care System. Publication: Hox homeodomain proteins exhibit selective complex stabilities with Pbx and DNA. Shen WF, Chang CP, Rozenfeld S, Sauvageau G, Humphries RK, Lu M, Lawrence HJ, Cleary ML, Largman C. Nucleic Acids Res 1996 Mar 1;24(5):898-906. 10.1093/nar/24.5.898 PubMed 8600458.
Backbone
  Vector backbone: pET28a
  Backbone manufacturer: Novagen
  Backbone size w/o insert (bp): 5400
  Vector type: Bacterial Expression
Growth in bacteria
  Bacterial resistance: Kanamycin, 50 μg/mL
  Growth temperature: 37°C
  Growth strain: DH5alpha
  Copy number: High Copy
Gene/Insert
  Gene/Insert name: HOXB2 (alt names: HOX2H; HOX2.8)
  Species: H. sapiens (human)
  Insert size (bp): 1000
  Mutation: Starts at AA #2; makes protein by Western
  Entrez Gene: HOXB2 (a.k.a. HOX2, HOX2H, Hox-2.8, K8)
  Tag / fusion protein: T7 (N terminal on backbone); His (N terminal on backbone)
  Cloning method: Restriction Enzyme; 5′ cloning site BamHI (not destroyed); 3′ cloning site BamHI (not destroyed)
  Sequencing primers: 5′ T7
Resource information
  A portion of this plasmid was derived from a plasmid made by: Edoardo Boncinelli
Terms and licenses: Academic/Nonprofit Terms; Industry Terms: Not Available to Industry
How to cite: HOXB2 (human) HIS-tag pET was a gift from Corey Largman (Addgene plasmid # 8522 ; http://n2t.net/addgene:8522 ; RRID:Addgene_8522)
