[The description below was written by a language model from this plasmid's Addgene catalogue record.]
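Description:
HOXB2 (human) HIS-tag pET is a bacterial expression plasmid built on the Novagen pET28a backbone (about 5.4 kb without insert) for producing recombinant human HOXB2 protein in E. coli. It is selected with kanamycin and is listed in the record as high copy. No feature table accompanies the entry, so elements such as the origin of replication are not itemised. As a pET28a derivative, however, it would be expected to drive expression from a T7 promoter under lac operator control, which requires a host strain that supplies T7 RNA polymerase for protein production. The DH5alpha strain named in the record is a cloning and propagation host, not an expression host.

The insert is roughly 1 kb of the human homeobox gene HOXB2 (also known as HOX2H or HOX2.8). It was cloned non-directionally into a single BamHI site that is retained at both junctions. The coding sequence begins at amino acid 2, so translation starts from the vector and yields a fusion carrying the backbone-encoded N-terminal His tag and T7 epitope tag. The His tag allows purification by immobilised metal affinity chromatography, and the T7 tag allows immunodetection. The depositor notes that protein expression was confirmed by Western blot.

The associated publication concerns the selective stability of complexes between Hox homeodomain proteins, Pbx and DNA. This suggests the plasmid serves as a source of tagged HOXB2 protein for in vitro DNA-binding and cofactor-interaction studies, although the record does not state a specific application. Part of the plasmid was derived from a construct made in another laboratory.
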