>Addgene plasmid #8522 | HOXB2 (human) HIS-tag pET | addgene partial sequence | sequence record 17350 | 8522 with T7
AATTCCNTCTGAATATTTTGTTTAACTTTAAGAAGGAGATATACCATGGGCAGCAGCCATCATTATCATC
ATCACAGCAGCGGCCTGGTGCCGCGCGGCAGCCATATGGCTAGCATGACTGGTGGACAGCAAATGGGTCG
CGGATCCAATTTTGAATTTGAGAGGGAGATTGGGTTTATAAACAGCCAGCCGTCGCTCGCCGAGTGTCTG
ACTTCCTTCCCCGCTGTCTTGGAGACATTTCAAACTTCATCAATCAAGGAGTCGACATTAATTCCTCCTC
CTCCTCCTTTCGAGCAAACCTTCCCCAGCCTCCAGCCCGGCGCCTCCACCCTTCAGAGACCCAGGAGCCA
AAAGCGAGCCGAAGATGGGCCTGCTCTGCCGCCGCCACCGCCGCCGCCACTCCCCGCTGCCCCCCCGGCC
CCCGAGTTCCCTTGGATGAAAGAGAAGAAATCCGCCAAGAAACCCAGCCAATCCGCCACGTCTCCTTCTC
CGGCCGCCTCCGCCGTTCCGGCCTCCGGGGTCGGATCGCCTGCAGATGGCCTGGGACTGCCGGAGGCTGG
TGGCGGCGGGGCGCGCAGGCTGCGCANGGCTTACACCAACACGCAGCTGCTGGAACTGGAGAAGGAATCN
TTTTATNATAAAGTACTNGTGCNGGCCACGCCCCCTTCGAGATCGCGGCCTT
